Addgene plasmid #164535: GP807
Purpose: Expresses Smo noK-FLAG-Ub noK
Depositing lab: Gregory Pazour. Depositing organization: University of Massachusetts, Worcester. Publication: Ubiquitin links smoothened to intraflagellar transport to regulate Hedgehog signaling. Desai PB, Stuck MW, Lv B, Pazour GJ. J Cell Biol. 2020 Jul 6;219(7). pii: 151798. doi: 10.1083/jcb.201912104. PubMed 32435793.
Backbone
  Vector backbone: Phage lentivirus
  Vector type: Lentiviral
  Selectable markers: Blasticidin
Growth in bacteria
  Bacterial resistance: Ampicillin, 100 μg/mL
  Growth temperature: 37°C
  Growth strain: NEB Stable
  Copy number: High Copy
Gene/Insert
  Gene/Insert name: Smoothened noK
  Species: M. musculus (mouse)
  Mutation: All 21 cytoplasmic Lysines of Smoothened and all seven lysines of Ubiquitin changed to Arginine
  Entrez Gene: Smo (a.k.a. E130215L21Rik, Smoh, bnb, smoothened)
  Promoter: CMV
  Tag / fusion protein: FLAG_Ub noK (C terminal on insert)
  Cloning method: Gibson Cloning
Terms and licenses: Academic/Nonprofit Terms; Industry Terms: Not Available to Industry
How to cite: GP807 was a gift from Gregory Pazour (Addgene plasmid # 164535 ; http://n2t.net/addgene:164535 ; RRID:Addgene_164535)
