[The description below was written by a language model from this plasmid's Addgene catalogue record and pLannotate feature annotations shown in this document.]
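Description:
GP807 is a lentiviral expression plasmid built on a pHAGE-type ("Phage lentivirus") backbone, about 10.1 kb in size, for expressing a lysine-free mouse Smoothened fused to lysine-free ubiquitin in mammalian cells. It is maintained in E. coli through a high-copy ColE1/pUC origin and an ampicillin resistance gene. The viral portion carries the HIV-1 elements usual for a transfer vector: truncated LTR sequences flanking the cassette, the Ψ packaging signal with an adjoining gag fragment, the Rev response element for Rev-dependent nuclear export of the genomic RNA, the cPPT/CTS, and a WPRE downstream of the payload to boost transcript stability and expression. Small annotated fragments of nef, lacI, the SV40 ori and an SV40 poly(A) signal appear to be backbone remnants rather than functional parts.

The payload is driven by the CMV immediate-early enhancer and promoter. It encodes mouse Smo in which all 21 cytoplasmic lysines have been changed to arginine, followed in frame at the C terminus by a 3xFLAG epitope and a ubiquitin variant (K0) whose seven lysines are likewise replaced by arginine. An EMCV IRES then links the blasticidin S deaminase gene to the same transcript, so transduced cells can be selected with blasticidin while expressing the fusion. Removing the lysines should prevent ubiquitin from being attached to the cytoplasmic face of Smoothened and prevent chains from being extended on the fused ubiquitin, leaving a single fixed ubiquitin moiety on the receptor. The associated study concerns how ubiquitin links Smoothened to intraflagellar transport in regulating Hedgehog signaling, and the FLAG tag allows the fusion protein to be detected.
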