Features (pLannotate 1.2.2; 27 found; start..end, strand, type, name):
    571..681     +  CDS            nef (fragment): NEF_SIVS4 - Experimental evidence at protein level: Swiss-Prot protein existence level 1. Interferes with TCR signaling from the cell membrane. Interacts with CD247/TCRZ (TCR zeta chain) and exert potent down- regulation of cell surface TCR/CD3 complexes. From Simian immunodeficiency virus (isolate F236/smH4) (SIV-sm) (Simian immunodeficiency virus sooty mangabey monkey).
    724..904     +  LTR            5' LTR (truncated): truncated 5' long terminal repeat (LTR) from HIV-1
   1037..1141    +  promoter       AmpR promoter: bla
   1142..2002    +  CDS            AmpR: β-lactamase; bla; confers resistance to ampicillin, carbenicillin, and related antibiotics
   2173..2761    +  rep_origin     ori: high-copy-number ColE1/pMB1/pBR322/pUC origin of replication
   2944..2998    +  CDS            lacI (fragment): lac repressor; lacI; The lac repressor binds to the lac operator to inhibit transcription in E. coli. This inhibition can be relieved by adding lactose or isopropyl-β-D-thiogalactopyranoside (IPTG).
   3004..3097    +  rep_origin     SV40 ori (fragment): SV40 origin of replication
   3122..3159    +  CDS            lacI (fragment): lac repressor; lacI; The lac repressor binds to the lac operator to inhibit transcription in E. coli. This inhibition can be relieved by adding lactose or isopropyl-β-D-thiogalactopyranoside (IPTG).
   3172..3193    +  protein_bind   CAP binding site: CAP binding activates transcription in the presence of cAMP. E. coli catabolite activator protein
   3208..3238    +  promoter       lac promoter: promoter for the E. coli lac operon
   3246..3262    +  protein_bind   lac operator: The lac repressor binds to the lac operator to inhibit transcription in E. coli. This inhibition can be relieved by adding lactose or isopropyl-β-D-thiogalactopyranoside (IPTG). lac repressor encoded by lacI
   3296..3379    +  polyA_signal   SV40 poly(A) signal (fragment): SV40 polyadenylation signal
   3546..3875    +  CDS            nef (fragment): NEF_HV1BR - Experimental evidence at protein level: Swiss-Prot protein existence level 1. Extracellular Nef protein targets CD4(+) T-lymphocytes for apoptosis by interacting with CXCR4 surface receptors (PubMed:14990729). From Human immunodeficiency virus type 1 group M subtype B (isolate BRU/LAI) (HIV-1).
   3923..4180    +  LTR            5' LTR (truncated): truncated 5' long terminal repeat (LTR) from HIV-1
   4227..4352    +  misc_feature   HIV-1 Ψ: packaging signal of human immunodeficiency virus type 1
   4336..4674    +  CDS            HIV-1 gag (fragment): gag protein from human immunodeficiency virus 1; gag
   4849..5082    +  misc_feature   RRE: The Rev response element (RRE) of HIV-1 allows for Rev-dependent mRNA export from the nucleus to the cytoplasm.
   5459..5559    +  CDS            Rev (fragment): human immunodeficiency virus 1 (HIV-1) Rev protein; rev; enhances nuclear export of unspliced and incompletely spliced viral mRNAs
   5607..5724    +  misc_feature   cPPT/CTS: central polypurine tract and central termination sequence of HIV-1
   5776..6079    +  enhancer       CMV enhancer: human cytomegalovirus immediate early enhancer
   6080..6283    +  promoter       CMV promoter: human cytomegalovirus (CMV) immediate early promoter
   6376..8754    +  CDS            Smo: SMO_MOUSE - Also known as Smoh. Experimental evidence at protein level: Swiss-Prot protein existence level 1. G protein-coupled receptor that probably associates with the patched protein (PTCH) to transduce the hedgehog's proteins signal. Binding of sonic hedgehog (SHH) to its receptor patched is thought to prevent normal inhibition by patched of smoothened (SMO) (By similarity). Required for the accumulation of KIF7, GLI2 and GLI3 in the cilia. Interacts with DLG5 at the ciliary base to induce the accumulation of KIF7 and GLI2 at the ciliary tip for GLI2 activation (PubMed:25644602). From Mus
   8764..8829    +  CDS            3xFLAG: three tandem FLAG® epitope tags, followed by an enterokinase cleavage site
   8863..9090    +  CDS            ubiquitin-K0: human ubiquitin variant in which all of the lysines have been mutated to arginine also known as ubiquitin-KO
   9113..9698    +  misc_feature   IRES2: internal ribosome entry site (IRES) of the encephalomyocarditis virus (EMCV)
   9699..10097   +  CDS            BSD: blasticidin S deaminase; Aspergillus terreus BSD; confers resistance to blasticidin
  10111..576     +  misc_feature   WPRE (across the origin): woodchuck hepatitis virus posttranscriptional regulatory element
>Addgene plasmid #164535 | GP807 | addgene full sequence | sequence record 325331 | Addgene NGS Result
ATTACAAAATTTGTGAAAGATTGACTGGTATTCTTAACTATGTTGCTCCTTTTACGCTATGTGGATACGC
TGCTTTAATGCCTTTGTATCATGCTATTGCTTCCCGTATGGCTTTCATTTTCTCCTCCTTGTATAAATCC
TGGTTGCTGTCTCTTTATGAGGAGTTGTGGCCCGTTGTCAGGCAACGTGGCGTGGTGTGCACTGTGTTTG
CTGACGCAACCCCCACTGGTTGGGGCATTGCCACCACCTGTCAGCTCCTTTCCGGGACTTTCGCTTTCCC
CCTCCCTATTGCCACGGCGGAACTCATCGCCGCCTGCCTTGCCCGCTGCTGGACAGGGGCTCGGCTGTTG
GGCACTGACAATTCCGTGGTGTTGTCGGGGAAATCATCGTCCTTTCCTTGGCTGCTCGCCTGTGTTGCCA
CCTGGATTCTGCGCGGGACGTCCTTCTGCTACGTCCCTTCGGCCCTCAATCCAGCGGACCTTCCTTCCCG
CGGCCTGCTGCCGGCTCTGCGGCCTCTTCCGCGTCTTCGCCTTCGCCCTCAGACGAGTCGGATCTCCCTT
TGGGCCGCCTCCCCGCCTGGTACCTTTAAGACCAATGACTTACAAGGCAGCTGTAGATCTTAGCCACTTT
TTAAAAGAAAAGGGGGGACTGGAAGGGCTAATTCACTCCCAACGAAGACAAGATCACCTGCAGGACAGGC
GCGCCCTGCTTTTTGCTTGTACTGGGTCTCTCTGGTTAGACCAGATCTGAGCCTGGGAGCTCTCTGGCTA
ACTAGGGAACCCACTGCTTAAGCCTCAATAAAGCTTGCCTTGAGTGCTTCAAGTAGTGTGTGCCCGTCTG
TTGTGTGACTCTGGTAACTAGAGATCCCTCAGACCCTTTTAGTCAGTGTGGAAAATCTCTAGCACCCGGG
CGATTAAGGAAAGGGCTAGATCATTCTTGAAGACGAAAGGGCCTCGTGATACGCCTATTTTTATAGGTTA
ATGTCATGATAATAATGGTTTCTTAGACGTCAGGTGGCACTTTTCGGGGAAATGTGCGCGGAACCCCTAT
TTGTTTATTTTTCTAAATACATTCAAATATGTATCCGCTCATGAGACAATAACCCTGATAAATGCTTCAA
TAATATTGAAAAAGGAAGAGTATGAGTATTCAACATTTCCGTGTCGCCCTTATTCCCTTTTTTGCGGCAT
TTTGCCTTCCTGTTTTTGCTCACCCAGAAACGCTGGTGAAAGTAAAAGATGCTGAAGATCAGTTGGGTGC
ACGAGTGGGTTACATCGAACTGGATCTCAACAGCGGTAAGATCCTTGAGAGTTTTCGCCCCGAAGAACGT
TTTCCAATGATGAGCACTTTTAAAGTTCTGCTATGTGGCGCGGTATTATCCCGTGTTGACGCCGGGCAAG
AGCAACTCGGTCGCCGCATACACTATTCTCAGAATGACTTGGTTGAGTACTCACCAGTCACAGAAAAGCA
TCTTACGGATGGCATGACAGTAAGAGAATTATGCAGTGCTGCCATAACCATGAGTGATAACACTGCGGCC
AACTTACTTCTGACAACGATCGGAGGACCGAAGGAGCTAACCGCTTTTTTGCACAACATGGGGGATCATG
TAACTCGCCTTGATCGTTGGGAACCGGAGCTGAATGAAGCCATACCAAACGACGAGCGTGACACCACGAT
GCCTGTAGCAATGGCAACAACGTTGCGCAAACTATTAACTGGCGAACTACTTACTCTAGCTTCCCGGCAA
CAATTAATAGACTGGATGGAGGCGGATAAAGTTGCAGGACCACTTCTGCGCTCGGCCCTTCCGGCTGGCT
GGTTTATTGCTGATAAATCTGGAGCCGGTGAGCGTGGGTCTCGCGGTATCATTGCAGCACTGGGGCCAGA
TGGTAAGCCCTCCCGTATCGTAGTTATCTACACGACGGGGAGTCAGGCAACTATGGATGAACGAAATAGA
CAGATCGCTGAGATAGGTGCCTCACTGATTAAGCATTGGTAACTGTCAGACCAAGTTTACTCATATATAC
TTTAGATTGATTTAAAACTTCATTTTTAATTTAAAAGGATCTAGGTGAAGATCCTTTTTGATAATCTCAT
GACCAAAATCCCTTAACGTGAGTTTTCGTTCCACTGAGCGTCAGACCCCGTAGAAAAGATCAAAGGATCT
TCTTGAGATCCTTTTTTTCTGCGCGTAATCTGCTGCTTGCAAACAAAAAAACCACCGCTACCAGCGGTGG
TTTGTTTGCCGGATCAAGAGCTACCAACTCTTTTTCCGAAGGTAACTGGCTTCAGCAGAGCGCAGATACC
AAATACTGTTCTTCTAGTGTAGCCGTAGTTAGGCCACCACTTCAAGAACTCTGTAGCACCGCCTACATAC
CTCGCTCTGCTAATCCTGTTACCAGTGGCTGCTGCCAGTGGCGATAAGTCGTGTCTTACCGGGTTGGACT
CAAGACGATAGTTACCGGATAAGGCGCAGCGGTCGGGCTGAACGGGGGGTTCGTGCACACAGCCCAGCTT
GGAGCGAACGACCTACACCGAACTGAGATACCTACAGCGTGAGCTATGAGAAAGCGCCACGCTTCCCGAA
GGGAGAAAGGCGGACAGGTATCCGGTAAGCGGCAGGGTCGGAACAGGAGAGCGCACGAGGGAGCTTCCAG
GGGGAAACGCCTGGTATCTTTATAGTCCTGTCGGGTTTCGCCACCTCTGACTTGAGCGTCGATTTTTGTG
ATGCTCGTCAGGGGGGCGGAGCCTATGGAAAAACGCCAGCAACGCGGCCTTTTTACGGTTCCTGGCCTTT
TGCTGGCCTTTTGCTCACATGTTCTTTCCTGCGTTATCCCCTGATTCTGTGGATAACCGTATTACCGCCT
TTGAGTGAGCTGATACCGCTCGCCGCAGCCGAACGACCGAGCGCAGCGAGTCAGTGAGCGAGGAAGCGGA
AGAGCGCCCAATACGCAAACCGCCTCTCCCCGCGCGTTGGCCGATTCATTAATGCAGCAAGCTCATGGCT
GACTAATTTTTTTTATTTATGCAGAGGCCGAGGCCGCCTCGGCCTCTGAGCTATTCCAGAAGTAGTGAGG
AGGCTTTTTTGGAGGCCTAGGCTTTTGCAAAAAGCTCCCCGTGGCACGACAGGTTTCCCGACTGGAAAGC
GGGCAGTGAGCGCAACGCAATTAATGTGAGTTAGCTCACTCATTAGGCACCCCAGGCTTTACACTTTATG
CTTCCGGCTCGTATGTTGTGTGGAATTGTGAGCGGATAACAATTTCACACAGGAAACAGCTATGACATGA
TTACGAATTTCACAAATAAAGCATTTTTTTCACTGCATTCTAGTTGTGGTTTGTCCAAACTCATCAATGT
ATCTTATCATGTCTGGATCAACTGGATAACTCAAGCTAACCAAAATCATCCCAAACTTCCCACCCCATAC
CCTATTACCACTGCCAATTACCTGTGGTTTCATTTACTCTAAACCTGTGATTCCTCTGAATTATTTTCAT
TTTAAAGAAATTGTATTTGTTAAATATGTACTACAAACTTAGTAGTTGGAAGGGCTAATTCACTCCCAAA
GAAGACAAGATATCCTTGATCTGTGGATCTACCACACACAAGGCTACTTCCCTGATTAGCAGAACTACAC
ACCAGGGCCAGGGGTCAGATATCCACTGACCTTTGGATGGTGCTACAAGCTAGTACCAGTTGAGCCAGAT
AAGGTAGAAGAGGCCAATAAAGGAGAGAACACCAGCTTGTTACACCCTGTGAGCCTGCATGGGATGGATG
ACCCGGAGAGAGAAGTGTTAGAGTGGAGGTTTGACAGCCGCCTAGCATTTCATCACGTGGCCCGAGAGCT
GCATCCGGAGTACTTCAAGAACTGCTGATATCGAGCTTGCTACAAGGGACTTTCCGCTGGGGACTTTCCA
GGGAGGCGTGGCCTGGGCGGGACTGGGGAGTGGCGAGCCCTCAGATCCTGCATATAAGCAGCTGCTTTTT
GCCTGTACTGGGTCTCTCTGGTTAGACCAGATCTGAGCCTGGGAGCTCTCTGGCTAACTAGGGAACCCAC
TGCTTAAGCCTCAATAAAGCTTGCCTTGAGTGCTTCAAGTAGTGTGTGCCCGTCTGTTGTGTGACTCTGG
TAACTAGAGATCCCTCAGACCCTTTTAGTCAGTGTGGAAAATCTCTAGCAGTGGCGCCCGAACAGGGACT
TGAAAGCGAAAGGGAAACCAGAGGAGCTCTCTCGACGCAGGACTCGGCTTGCTGAAGCGCGCACGGCAAG
AGGCGAGGGGCGGCGACTGCAGAGTACGCCAAAAATTTTGACTAGCGGAGGCTAGAAGGAGAGAGATGGG
TGCGAGAGCGTCAGTATTAAGCGGGGGAGAATTAGATCGCGATGGGAAAAAATTCGGTTAAGGCCAGGGG
GAAAGAAAAAATATAAATTAAAACATATAGTATGGGCAAGCAGGGAGCTAGAACGATTCGCAGTTAATCC
TGGCCTGTTAGAAACATCAGAAGGCTGTAGACAAATACTGGGACAGCTACAACCATCCCTTCAGACAGGA
TCAGAAGAACTTAGATCATTATATAATACAGTAGCAACCCTCTATTGTGTGCATCAAAGGATAGAGATAA
AAGACACCAAGGAAGCTTTAGACAAGATAGAGGAAGAGCAAAACAAAAGTAAGACCACCGCACAGCAAGC
GGCCGGCCGCTGATCTTCAGACCTGGAGGAGGAGATATGAGGGACAATTGGAGAAGTGAATTATATAAAT
ATAAAGTAGTAAAAATTGAACCATTAGGAGTAGCACCCACCAAGGCAAAGAGAAGAGTGGTGCAGAGAGA
AAAAAGAGCAGTGGGAATAGGAGCTTTGTTCCTTGGGTTCTTGGGAGCAGCAGGAAGCACTATGGGCGCA
GCGTCAATGACGCTGACGGTACAGGCCAGACAATTATTGTCTGGTATAGTGCAGCAGCAGAACAATTTGC
TGAGGGCTATTGAGGCGCAACAGCATCTGTTGCAACTCACAGTCTGGGGCATCAAGCAGCTCCAGGCAAG
AATCCTGGCTGTGGAAAGATACCTAAAGGATCAACAGCTCCTGGGGATTTGGGGTTGCTCTGGAAAACTC
ATTTGCACCACTGCTGTGCCTTGGAATGCTAGTTGGAGTAATAAATCTCTGGAACAGATTTGGAATCACA
CGACCTGGATGGAGTGGGACAGAGAAATTAACAATTACACAAGCTTAATACACTCCTTAATTGAAGAATC
GCAAAACCAGCAAGAAAAGAATGAACAAGAATTATTGGAATTAGATAAATGGGCAAGTTTGTGGAATTGG
TTTAACATAACAAATTGGCTGTGGTATATAAAATTATTCATAATGATAGTAGGAGGCTTGGTAGGTTTAA
GAATAGTTTTTGCTGTACTTTCTATAGTGAATAGAGTTAGGCAGGGATATTCACCATTATCGTTTCAGAC
CCACCTCCCAACCCCGAGGGGACCCGACAGGCCCGAAGGAATAGAAGAAGAAGGTGGAGAGAGAGACAGA
GACAGATCCATTCGATTAGTGAACGGATCTCGACGGTATCGCCGAATTCTCAACAATAGGCAGTATTCAT
CCACAATTTTAAAAGAAAAGGGGGGATTGGGGGGTACAGTGCAGGGGAAAGAATAGTAGACATAATAGCA
ACAGACATACAAACTAAAGAATTACAAAAACAAATTACAAAAATTCAAAATTTTCGGGTTTATTACTCGG
ACAGCAGAGATCCAGTTTGGACTAGTGGAGTTCCGCGTTACATAACTTACGCAAAATGGCCCGCCTGGCT
GACCGCCCAACGACCCCCGCCCATTGACGTCAATAATGACCAATGTTCCCATAGTAACGCCAATAGGGAC
TTTCCATTGACGTCAATGGGTGGAGTATTTACGCAAAACTGCCCACTTGGCAGTACATCAAGTGTATCAT
TTGCCAACAACGCCCCCTATTGACGTCAATGACGCAAAATGGCCCGCCTGGCATTATGCCCAGTACATGA
CCTTATGGGACTTTCCTACTTGGCAGTACATCTACGTATTAGTCATCGCTATTACCATGGTGATGCGGTT
TTGGCAGTACATCAATGGGCGTGGATAGCGGTTTGACTCACGGGGATTTCCAAGTCTCCACCCCATTGAC
GTCAATGGGAGTTTGTTTTGGCACCAAAATCAACGGGACTTTCCAAAATGTCGTAACAACTCCGCCCCAT
TGACGCAAATGGGCGGTAGGCGTGTACGGTGGGAGGTCTATATAAGCAGAGCTCGTTTAGTGAACCGTCA
GATCGCCTGGAGACGCCATCCACGCTGTTTTGACCTCCATTCAAGACACCGGCGGCCTTAATTAATGATC
AGACCATGGCCGCTGGCCGCCCCGTGCGTGGGCCCGAGCTGGCGCCCCGGAGGCTGCTGCAGTTGCTGCT
GCTGGTACTGCTGGGGGGCCCGGGCCGGGGGGCGGCCTTGAGCGGGAACGTGACCGGGCCTGGGCCTCAC
AGCGCCAGCGGGAGCTCGAGGAGGGACGTGCCGGTGACCAGCCCTCCGCCGCCGCTGCTGAGCCACTGCG
GCCGGGCCGCCCACTGCGAGCCTTTGCGCTACAACGTGTGCCTGGGCTCGGCGCTGCCCTACGGAGCCAC
CACCACGCTGCTGGCTGGGGACTCGGACTCGCAGGAGGAAGCGCACGGCAAGCTCGTGCTCTGGTCCGGC
CTCCGGAATGCCCCCCGCTGCTGGGCAGTGATCCAGCCCCTGCTGTGTGCTGTCTACATGCCCAAGTGTG
AGAATGACCGAGTGGAGTTGCCCAGCCGTACCCTCTGCCAGGCCACCCGAGGCCCCTGTGCCATTGTGGA
GCGGGAGCGAGGGTGGCCTGACTTTCTGCGTTGCACACCGGACCACTTCCCTGAAGGCTGCCCAAACGAG
GTACAAAACATCAAGTTCAACAGCTCAGGCCAATGTGAAGCACCCTTGGTGCGAACAGACAACCCCAAGA
GCTGGTATGAGGACGTGGAGGGCTGTGGGATTCAGTGTCAGAACCCGCTGTTCACCGAGGCCGAGCACCA
GGACATGCACAGCTACATCGCAGCCTTCGGGGCGGTCACTGGTCTCTGCACGCTCTTCACACTGGCCACC
TTTGTGGCTGACTGGCGGAACTCCAATCGCTACCCTGCGGTTATTCTCTTCTATGTCAATGCGTGTTTCT
TCGTGGGCAGCATTGGCTGGCTGGCCCAGTTCATGGATGGTGCCCGCCGAGAGATTGTTTGCCGAGCAGA
TGGCACCATGAGATTTGGGGAGCCCACCTCCAGTGAGACCCTGTCCTGTGTCATCATCTTTGTCATTGTG
TACTATGCCTTGATGGCTGGAGTAGTCTGGTTCGTGGTCCTCACCTATGCCTGGCACACCTCCTTCAGAG
CCCTGGGCACCACCTACCAGCCTCTCTCGGGCAGGACATCCTATTTCCACCTGCTCACGTGGTCACTCCC
CTTTGTCCTCACGGTGGCAATCCTGGCTGTGGCTCAGGTAGATGGAGACTCCGTGAGTGGCATCTGTTTT
GTAGGCTACAAGAACTATCGGTACCGTGCTGGCTTTGTCCTGGCCCCAATTGGCCTGGTGCTTATTGTGG
GAGGCTACTTCCTCATCAGAGGGGTCATGACTCTGTTCTCCATCAGGAGCAACCACCCTGGGCTTCTGAG
TGAGAGGGCAGCCAGCAGGATCAACGAGACCATGCTGCGCCTGGGCATTTTTGGCTTCCTGGCCTTTGGC
TTTGTGCTCATCACCTTCAGCTGCCACTTCTATGACTTCTTCAACCAGGCTGAGTGGGAGCGTAGCTTCC
GGGACTATGTGCTATGCCAAGCCAACGTGACCATCGGGCTGCCTACCAAGAAGCCCATTCCTGACTGTGA
GATCAAGAATCGGCCCAGCCTCCTGGTGGAGAAGATCAATCTATTTGCCATGTTTGGCACTGGCATTGCC
ATGAGCACCTGGGTCTGGACCAGGGCCACCCTGCTCATCTGGAGGCGCACCTGGTGCAGGTTGACTGGGC
ACAGTGATGATGAGCCCAGGAGAATCAGGAGGAGCAGGATGATCGCCAGGGCCTTCTCTAGGCGGCGTGA
GCTGCTGCAGAACCCGGGCCAGGAGCTCTCCTTCAGCATGCACACTGTCTCCCATGATGGACCTGTTGCG
GGTTTGGCTTTTGACCTCAATGAACCCTCAGCTGACGTCTCCTCTGCCTGGGCTCAGCATGTCACCAGGA
TGGTGGCTCGGAGAGGAGCCATATTGCCCCAGGATGTGTCCGTTACCCCTGTGGCAACTCCAGTGCCACC
AGAAGAACAAGCCAACATGTGGCTGGTTGAGGCAGAGATCTCCCCAGAGTTAGAGAGGCGTTTGGGCCGG
AGGAGAAGGCGGAGGAGGAGGAGGAGGGAGGTGTGCCCCTTGAGGCCAGCCCCTGAGCTTCACCACTCTG
CCCCTGTTCCTGCCACCAGTGCAGTTCCTCGGCTGCCTCAGCTGCCTCGGCAGAGGTGCCTGGTAGCTGC
AAACGCCTGGGGAACAGGGGAGTCCTGCCGACAGGGAGCCTGGACTCTAGTCTCCAACCCCTTCTGCCCA
GAGCCTAGTCCCCATCAAGATCCATTTCTCCCTGGTGCCTCAGCCCCCCGGGTCTGGGCTCAGGGCCGCC
TCCAGGGGCTGGGATCCATTCATTCCCGCACTAACCTAATGGAGGCTGAGATCTTGGATGCAGACTCGGA
CTTCGCCACCATGGACTACAAAGACCATGACGGTGATTATAAAGATCATGACATCGATTACAAGGATGAC
GATGACAAGGCAGATCTCAATGGTGGTGGTGGTGGGTCGACCATGCAGATCTTCGTCAGAACGTTAACCG
GTAGAACCATAACTCTAGAAGTTGAACCATCCGATACCATCGAAAACGTTAGAGCTAGAATTCAAGACAG
AGAAGGCATTCCACCTGATCAACAAAGATTGATCTTTGCCGGTAGACAGCTCGAGGACGGTAGAACGCTG
TCTGATTACAACATTCAGAGAGAGTCGACCTTACATCTTGTCTTAAGACTCAGAGGTGGTTGAGCTTAGT
AAGTAAGATCCGCCCCTCTCCCTCCCCCCCCCTAACGTTACTGGCCGAAGCCGCTTGGAATAAGGCCGGT
GTGCGTTTGTCTATATGTTATTTTCCACCATATTGCCGTCTTTTGGCAATGTGAGGGCCCGGAAACCTGG
CCCTGTCTTCTTGACGAGCATTCCTAGGGGTCTTTCCCCTCTCGCCAAAGGAATGCAAGGTCTGTTGAAT
GTCGTGAAGGAAGCAGTTCCTCTGGAAGCTTCTTGAAGACAAACAACGTCTGTAGCGACCCTTTGCAGGC
AGCGGAACCCCCCACCTGGCGACAGGTGCCTCTGCGGCCAAAAGCCACGTGTATAAGATACACCTGCAAA
GGCGGCACAACCCCAGTGCCACGTTGTGAGTTGGATAGTTGTGGAAAGAGTCAAATGGCTCTCCTCAAGC
GTATTCAACAAGGGGCTGAAGGATGCCCAGAAGGTACCCCATTGTATGGGATCTGATCTGGGGCCTCGGT
ACACATGCTTTACATGTGTTTAGTCGAGGTTAAAAAAACGTCTAGGCCCCCCGAACCACGGGGACGTGGT
TTTCCTTTGAAAAACACGATGATAATATGGCCACAACCATGGCCAAGCCTTTGTCTCAAGAAGAATCCAC
CCTCATTGAAAGAGCAACGGCTACAATCAACAGCATCCCCATCTCTGAAGACTACAGCGTCGCCAGCGCA
GCTCTCTCTAGCGACGGCCGCATCTTCACTGGTGTCAATGTATATCATTTTACTGGGGGACCTTGTGCAG
AACTCGTGGTGCTGGGCACTGCTGCTGCTGCGGCAGCTGGCAACCTGACTTGTATCGTCGCGATCGGAAA
TGAGAACAGGGGCATCTTGAGCCCCTGCGGACGGTGCCGACAGGTGCTTCTCGATCTGCATCCTGGGATC
AAAGCCATAGTGAAGGACAGTGATGGACAGCCGACGGCAGTTGGGATTCGTGAATTGCTGCCCTCTGGTT
ATGTGTGGGAGGGCTAACTCGAGAGATCCTAATCAACCTCTGG
